>Addgene plasmid #61081 | UbcH5A | depositor partial sequence | sequence record 99053 | Insert, T7 Term
ATGGCGCTGAAGAGGATTCAGAAAGAATTGAGTGATCTACAGCGCGATCCACCTGCTCACTGTTCAGCTG
GACCTGTGGGAGATGACTTGTTCCACTGGCAAGCCACTATTATGGGGCCTCCTGATAGCGCATATCAAGG
TGGAGTCTTCTTTCTCACTGTACATTTTCCGACAGATTATCCTTTTAAACCACCAAAGATTGCTTTCACA
ACAAAAATTTACCATCCAAACATAAACAGTAATGGAAGTATTTGTCTCGATATTCTGAGGTCACAATGGT
CACCAGCTCTGACTGTATCAAAAGTTTTATTGTCCATATGTTCTCTACTTTGTGATCCTAATCCAGATGA
CCCCTTAGTACCAGATATTGCACAAATCTATAAATCAGACAAAGAAAAATACAACAGACATGCAAGAGAA
TGGACTCAGAAATATGCAATGTAA
