>Addgene plasmid #61081 | UbcH5A | addgene partial sequence | sequence record 102675 | T7term 5'-GCTAGTTATTGCTCAGCGG-3'
AGCAGCCGGATCTCAGTGGTGGTGGTGGTGGTGCTCGATTAACCCTTTTCGAACTGCGGGTGGCTCCAGG
CCTCGATTACATTGCATATTTCTGAGTCCATTCTCTTGCATGTCTGTTGTATTTTTCTTTGTCTGATTTA
TAGATTTGTGCAATATCTGGTACTAAGGGGTCATCTGGATTAGGATCACAAAGTAGAGAACATATGGACA
ATAAAACTTTTGATACAGTCAGAGCTGGTGACCATTGTGACCTCAGAATATCGAGACAAATACTTCCATT
ACTGTTTATGTTTGGATGGTAAATTTTTGTTGTGAAAGCAATCTTTGGTGGTTTAAAAGGATAATCTGTC
GGAAAATGTACAGTGAGAAAGAAGACTCCACCTTGATATGCGCTATCAGGAGGCCCCATAATAGTGGCTT
GCCAGTGGAACAAGTCATCTCCCACAGGTCCAGCTGAACAGTGAGCAGGTGGATCGCGCTGTAGATCACT
CAATTCTTTCTGAATCCTCTTCAGCGCCATACCTCCTCCCGTCTGCTGTTGGAACACATCAATTGTATCT
TCATCCTCCATTTCCAACTGTGCAGGTGTGTCTGTTTCATTGATTGGTTGCCCGTCAAATCGGAATCTGA
TCTGCCTCATTGACAATCCCTGTCGTTCACAATAGGCTTTCATTAGTTTACTAAGTGGTGTATGCCTCTT
AATCTTAAACTGCACCACA
