>Addgene plasmid #61081 | UbcH5A | addgene partial sequence | sequence record 102676 | pBRrevBam 5'-GGTGATGTCGGCGATATAGG-3'
ATGCGTCCGGCGTAGAGGATCGAGATCGATCTCGATCCCGCGCAAATTAATACGACTCACTATAGGGGAA
TTGTGAGCGGATAACAATTCCCCTCTAGAAATAATTTTGTTTAACTTTAAGAAGGAGATATACATATGGG
CCATCATCATCATCATCATCCGTCAGGAGTCAAGACTGAGAACAACGATCATATTAATTTGAAGGTGGCG
GGGCAGGATGGTTCTGTGGTGCAGTTTAAGATTAAGAGGCATACACCACTTAGTAAACTAATGAAAGCCT
ATTGTGAACGACAGGGATTGTCAATGAGGCAGATCAGATTCCGATTTGACGGGCAACCAATCAATGAAAC
AGACACACCTGCACAGTTGGAAATGGAGGATGAAGATACAATTGATGTGTTCCAACAGCAGACGGGAGGA
GGTATGGCGCTGAAGAGGATTCAGAAAGAATTGAGTGATCTACAGCGCGATCCACCTGCTCACTGTTCAG
CTGGACCTGTGGGAGATGACTTGTTCCACTGGCAAGCCACTATTATGGGGCCTCCTGATAGCGCATATCA
AGGTGGAGTCTTCTTTCTCACTGTACATTTTCCGACAGATTATCCTTTTAAACCACCAAAGATTGCTTTC
ACAAC
