[The description below was written by a language model from this plasmid's Addgene catalogue record.]
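Description:
UbcH5A is a bacterial expression plasmid for producing the human E2 ubiquitin-conjugating enzyme UbcH5A (gene symbol UBE2D1) in E. coli. It is built on a vector called PETSUMO, described as a modified Novagen pET3a to which a SUMO tag was added. The backbone is listed at about 6 kb and the complete plasmid at about 6.4 kb. The plasmid carries ampicillin resistance for selection and is recorded as low copy. No feature table accompanies the record, so the origin of replication and the exact arrangement of elements are not documented here.

The 444 bp human UBE2D1 coding sequence was inserted by Gibson assembly under control of the T7 promoter, and the use of a T7 terminator sequencing primer indicates that a T7 terminator lies downstream. Expression from a T7 promoter requires a host that supplies T7 RNA polymerase, as is usual for pET-type systems. The backbone description implies that the E2 is made as a SUMO fusion. Such fusions are generally used to improve solubility and can be cleaved off with a SUMO-specific protease. However, the record does not list tags on the insert, state the position of the SUMO moiety, or mention any additional affinity tag.

The stated purpose is simply to express a human E2. The associated publication concerns how E2 enzymes regulate the deubiquitinating activity of OTUB1, which suggests the recombinant protein was intended for biochemical or structural studies of ubiquitin conjugation and deubiquitination.
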