Addgene plasmid #61081: UbcH5A
Purpose: express a human E2
Depositing lab: Cynthia Wolberger. Depositing organization: Johns Hopkins University and School of Medicine. Publication: E2 ubiquitin-conjugating enzymes regulate the deubiquitinating activity of OTUB1. Wiener R, DiBello AT, Lombardi PM, Guzzo CM, Zhang X, Matunis MJ, Wolberger C. Nat Struct Mol Biol. 2013 Sep;20(9):1033-9. doi: 10.1038/nsmb.2655. Epub 2013 Aug 18. PubMed 23955022.
Backbone
  Vector backbone: PETSUMO
  Backbone manufacturer: Novagen, modified
  Backbone size w/o insert (bp): 6000
  Total vector size (bp): 6400
  Modifications to backbone: SUMO tag was added to the PET3a
  Vector type: Bacterial Expression
Growth in bacteria
  Bacterial resistance: Ampicillin, 100 μg/mL
  Growth temperature: 37°C
  Growth strain: XL1 Blue
  Copy number: Low Copy
Gene/Insert
  Gene/Insert name: UbcH5A (alt name: UBE2D1)
  Species: H. sapiens (human)
  Insert size (bp): 444
  Entrez Gene: UBE2D1 (a.k.a. E2(17)KB1, SFT, UBC4/5, UBCH5, UBCH5A)
  Promoter: T7
  Cloning method: Gibson Cloning
  Sequencing primers: 5′ T7; 3′ T7 term
Terms and licenses: Academic/Nonprofit Terms; Industry Terms: Not Available to Industry
How to cite: UbcH5A was a gift from Cynthia Wolberger (Addgene plasmid # 61081 ; http://n2t.net/addgene:61081 ; RRID:Addgene_61081)
